Addgene plasmid #147200: pCIneo-lambdaN-HA-HsNanos3_P
Purpose: Mammalian Expression of HsNanos3
Depositing lab: Elisa Izaurralde. Depositing organization: Max Planck Institute for Developmental Biology. Publication: Structural basis for the Nanos-mediated recruitment of the CCR4-NOT complex and translational repression. Bhandari D, Raisch T, Weichenrieder O, Jonas S, Izaurralde E. Genes Dev. 2014 Apr 15;28(8):888-901. doi: 10.1101/gad.237289.113. PubMed 24736845.
Backbone
  Vector backbone: pCI-neo
  Vector type: Mammalian Expression
Growth in bacteria
  Bacterial resistance: Ampicillin, 100 μg/mL
  Growth temperature: 37°C
  Growth strain: DH5alpha
  Copy number: High Copy
Gene/Insert
  Gene/Insert name: HsNanos3
  Species: H. sapiens (human)
  Entrez Gene: NANOS3 (a.k.a. NANOS1L, NOS3, ZC2HC12C)
  Cloning method: Unknown
Terms and licenses: Academic/Nonprofit Terms; Industry Terms: Not Available to Industry
Depositor comments: synthesized DNA from GeneArt. Codon optimized for Expression in human cells. Plasmids from this collection were made available to the research community and donated after the lab closed. Please note that the sequence provided by the depositing laboratory may be theoretical/predicted or based on Sanger sequencing results. There may be discrepancies between sequencing results obtained by Addgene and the depositor sequence. If an Addgene verified sequence is not available, please contact before placing your order to request that our lab fully sequence the plasmid.
How to cite: pCIneo-lambdaN-HA-HsNanos3_P was a gift from Elisa Izaurralde (Addgene plasmid # 147200 ; http://n2t.net/addgene:147200 ; RRID:Addgene_147200)
