[The description below was written by a language model from this plasmid's Addgene catalogue record and pLannotate feature annotations shown in this document.]
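Description:
pCIneo-lambdaN-HA-HsNanos3_P is a mammalian expression plasmid built on the pCI-neo backbone that produces human NANOS3 fused at its N-terminus to a bacteriophage lambda N peptide and an HA epitope. It is propagated in E. coli as a high-copy plasmid through a ColE1/pUC-type origin with ampicillin selection (β-lactamase under its own promoter). An f1 origin is also present, which permits single-stranded DNA production. For selection in mammalian cells, the backbone carries a neomycin phosphotransferase gene driven by the SV40 enhancer/early promoter and terminated by a synthetic poly(A) signal, which would allow G418 selection of stable transfectants.

The expression cassette uses the human CMV immediate early enhancer and promoter, followed by the chimeric β-globin/immunoglobulin intron that improves mRNA processing and expression, and ends in an SV40 polyadenylation signal. A T7 promoter upstream and a T3 promoter fragment downstream flank the insert. The open reading frame begins with a short fragment of the lambda N antitermination protein, continues with an HA tag (annotated as a fragment of a 3xHA element, consistent in length with a single copy), and then the NANOS3 coding sequence. According to the depositor, the NANOS3 sequence was synthesized and codon optimized for human cells.

The lambda N peptide is a standard RNA-tethering module that binds boxB hairpins, so this fusion would let NANOS3 be artificially recruited to a boxB-containing reporter mRNA, with the HA tag serving for detection or immunoprecipitation. The record itself gives the purpose only as mammalian expression of HsNanos3, but the associated publication concerns Nanos-mediated recruitment of the CCR4-NOT complex and translational repression, which fits such tethering assays. The meaning of the "_P" suffix in the name is not stated.
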