Features (pLannotate 1.2.2; 21 found; start..end, strand, type, name):
    140..517     +  enhancer       CMV enhancer: human cytomegalovirus immediate early enhancer
    518..729     +  promoter       CMV promoter: human cytomegalovirus (CMV) immediate early promoter
    890..1022    +  intron         chimeric intron: chimera between introns from human β-globin and immunoglobulin heavy chain genes
   1067..1085    +  promoter       T7 promoter: promoter for bacteriophage T7 RNA polymerase
   1104..1169    +  CDS            N (fragment): REGN_LAMBD - Experimental evidence at protein level: Swiss-Prot protein existence level 1. Plays a role as a transcriptional antitermination factor that allows the virus to initiate its lytic phase. Activates expression of the delayed viral early genes by modifying host RNA polymerase (RNAP) into a form that is resistant to termination signals. This antitermination function requires the host NusA protein which serves to stabilize the interaction between antitermination protein N and host RNA polymerase. From Escherichia phage lambda (Bacteriophage lambda).
   1194..1220    +  CDS            3xHA (fragment): three tandem HA epitope tags
   1233..1751    +  CDS            NANOS3: NANO3_HUMAN - Also known as NOS3. Experimental evidence at protein level: Swiss-Prot protein existence level 1. Plays a role in the maintenance of the undifferentiated state of germ cells regulating the spermatogonia cell cycle and inducing a prolonged transit in G1 phase. Affects cell proliferation probably by repressing translation of specific mRNAs. Maintains the germ cell lineage by suppressing both Bax-dependent and -independent apoptotic pathways. Essential in the early stage embryo to protect the migrating primordial germ cells (PGCs) from apoptosis. From Homo sapiens (Human).
   1782..1799    -  promoter       T3 promoter (fragment): promoter for bacteriophage T3 RNA polymerase
   1817..1938    -  polyA_signal   SV40 poly(A) signal: SV40 polyadenylation signal
   1961..2029    -  CDS            large T antigen (fragment): large T antigen from SV40 (simian virus 40)
   2053..2120    +  CDS            lacZα (fragment): LacZα fragment of β-galactosidase; lacZ fragment
   2124..2552    +  rep_origin     f1 ori (sequence partly withheld): f1 bacteriophage origin of replication; arrow indicates direction of (+) strand synthesis
   2580..2631    -  misc_feature   bom (fragment): basis of mobility region from pBR322
   2696..3053    +  promoter       SV40 promoter: SV40 enhancer and early promoter
   3104..3895    +  CDS            neo: KKA2_KLEPN - Also known as kan, nptII. Experimental evidence at protein level: Swiss-Prot protein existence level 1. Resistance to kanamycin, neomycin, paromomycin, ribostamycin, butirosin and gentamicin B. From Klebsiella pneumoniae.
   3962..4010    +  polyA_signal   poly(A) signal: synthetic polyadenylation signal
   4030..4084    -  misc_feature   bom (fragment): basis of mobility region from pBR322
   4186..4221    -  CDS            rop (fragment): Rop protein, which maintains plasmids at low copy number; rop
   4316..4420    +  promoter       AmpR promoter: bla
   4421..5281    +  CDS            AmpR: β-lactamase; bla; confers resistance to ampicillin, carbenicillin, and related antibiotics
   5452..6040    +  rep_origin     ori: high-copy-number ColE1/pMB1/pBR322/pUC origin of replication
>Addgene plasmid #147200 | pCIneo-lambdaN-HA-HsNanos3_P | depositor full sequence | sequence record 289647 | Full Sequence
TCAATATTGGCCATTAGCCATATTATTCATTGGTTATATAGCATAAATCAATATTGGCTATTGGCCATTG
CATACGTTGTATCTATATCATAATATGTACATTTATATTGGCTCATGTCCAATATGACCGCCATGTTGGC
ATTGATTATTGACTAGTTATTAATAGTAATCAATTACGGGGTCATTAGTTCATAGCCCATATATGGAGTT
CCGCGTTACATAACTTACGGTAAATGGCCCGCCTGGCTGACCGCCCAACGACCCCCGCCCATTGACGTCA
ATAATGACGTATGTTCCCATAGTAACGCCAATAGGGACTTTCCATTGACGTCAATGGGTGGAGTATTTAC
GGTAAACTGCCCACTTGGCAGTACATCAAGTGTATCATATGCCAAGTCCGCCCCCTATTGACGTCAATGA
CGGTAAATGGCCCGCCTGGCATTATGCCCAGTACATGACCTTACGGGACTTTCCTACTTGGCAGTACATC
TACGTATTAGTCATCGCTATTACCATGGTGATGCGGTTTTGGCAGTACACCAATGGGCGTGGATAGCGGT
TTGACTCACGGGGATTTCCAAGTCTCCACCCCATTGACGTCAATGGGAGTTTGTTTTGGCACCAAAATCA
ACGGGACTTTCCAAAATGTCGTAACAACTGCGATCGCCCGCCCCGTTGACGCAAATGGGCGGTAGGCGTG
TACGGTGGGAGGTCTATATAAGCAGAGCTCGTTTAGTGAACCGTCAGATCACTAGAAGCTTTATTGCGGT
AGTTTATCACAGTTAAATTGCTAACGCAGTCAGTGCTTCTGACACAACAGTCTCGAACTTAAGCTGCAGT
GACTCTCTTAAGGTAGCCTTGCAGAAGTTGGTCGTGAGGCACTGGGCAGGTAAGTATCAAGGTTACAAGA
CAGGTTTAAGGAGACCAATAGAAACTGGGCTTGTCGAGACAGAGAAGACTCTTGCGTTTCTGATAGGCAC
CTATTGGTCTTACTGACATCCACTTTGCCTTTCTCTCCACAGGTGTCCACTCCCAGTTCAATTACAGCTC
TTAAGGCTAGAGTACTTAATACGACTCACTATAGGCTAGCAATTGCGGCCACCATGGACGCACAAACACG
ACGACGTGAGCGTCGCGCTGAGAAACAAGCTCAATGGAAAGCTGCAAACGGTGGATCTCCTCCACATATG
GCTTACCCATACGATGTTCCAGATTACGCTCCTCCACTCGAGATGGGCACCTTCGACCTGTGGACCGACT
ATCTGGGACTGGCCCATCTCGTGCGGGCCCTGTCTGGAAAAGAGGGCCCCGAGACAAGACTGAGCCCCCA
GCCTGAGCCAGAGCCCATGCTGGAACCCGACCAGAAGCGGAGCCTGGAAAGCTCTCCTGCCCCCGAGAGA
CTGTGCAGCTTCTGCAAGCACAACGGCGAGAGCCGGGCCATCTACCAGAGCCACGTGCTGAAGGATGAGG
CCGGCAGAGTGCTGTGCCCCATCCTGAGAGACTACGTGTGCCCTCAGTGCGGCGCCACCAGAGAGAGAGC
CCACACCAGAAGATTCTGCCCCCTGACCGGCCAGGGCTACACCAGCGTGTACAGCCACACCACCAGAAAC
AGCGCCGGCAAGAAACTCGTGCGGCCCGACAAGGCCAAGACCCAGGATACCGGACACAGAAGAGGCGGCG
GAGGCGGAGCTGGCTTTAGAGGCGCCGGAAAGTCTGAGCCCAGCCCCAGCTGTAGCCCCAGCATGAGCAC
CTAATCTAGAGTCGACCCGGGCGGCCGCTTCCCTTTAGTGAGGGTTAATGCTTCGAGCAGACATGATAAG
ATACATTGATGAGTTTGGACAAACCACAACTAGAATGCAGTGAAAAAAATGCTTTATTTGTGAAATTTGT
GATGCTATTGCTTTATTTGTAACCATTATAAGCTGCAATAAACAAGTTAACAACAACAATTGCATTCATT
TTATGTTTCAGGTTCAGGGGGAGATGTGGGAGGTTTTTTAAAGCAAGTAAAACCTCTACAAATGTGGTAA
AATCCGATAAGGATCGATCCGGGCTGGCGTAATAGCGAAGAGGCCCGCACCGATCGCCCTTCCCAACAGT
TGCGCAGCCTGAATGGCGAATGG
[124 nt withheld, positions 2124-2247]
C
[91 nt withheld, positions 2249-2339]
A
[49 nt withheld, positions 2341-2389]
CCTTTGACGTTGGAGTCCACGTTCTTT
[37 nt withheld, positions 2417-2453]
ACCCTATCTCGGTCTATTCTTTTGATTTATAAGGGATTTTGCCGATTTCGGCCTATTGGTTAAAAAATGA
GCTGATTTAACAAAAATTTAACGCGAATTTTAACAAAATATTAACGCTTACAATTTCCTGATGCGGTATT
TTCTCCTTACGCATCTGTGCGGTATTTCACACCGCATACGCGGATCTGCGCAGCACCATGGCCTGAAATA
ACCTCTGAAAGAGGAACTTGGTTAGGTACCTTCTGAGGCGGAAAGAACCAGCTGTGGAATGTGTGTCAGT
TAGGGTGTGGAAAGTCCCCAGGCTCCCCAGCAGGCAGAAGTATGCAAAGCATGCATCTCAATTAGTCAGC
AACCAGGTGTGGAAAGTCCCCAGGCTCCCCAGCAGGCAGAAGTATGCAAAGCATGCATCTCAATTAGTCA
GCAACCATAGTCCCGCCCCTAACTCCGCCCATCCCGCCCCTAACTCCGCCCAGTTCCGCCCATTCTCCGC
CCCATGGCTGACTAATTTTTTTTATTTATGCAGAGGCCGAGGCCGCCTCGGCCTCTGAGCTATTCCAGAA
GTAGTGAGGAGGCTTTTTTGGAGGCCTAGGCTTTTGCAAAAAGCTTGATTCTTCTGACACAACAGTCTCG
AACTTAAGGCTAGAGCCACCATGATTGAACAAGATGGATTGCACGCAGGTTCTCCGGCCGCTTGGGTGGA
GAGGCTATTCGGCTATGACTGGGCACAACAGACAATCGGCTGCTCTGATGCCGCCGTGTTCCGGCTGTCA
GCGCAGGGGCGCCCGGTTCTTTTTGTCAAGACCGACCTGTCCGGTGCCCTGAATGAACTGCAGGACGAGG
CAGCGCGGCTATCGTGGCTGGCCACGACGGGCGTTCCTTGCGCAGCTGTGCTCGACGTTGTCACTGAAGC
GGGAAGGGACTGGCTGCTATTGGGCGAAGTGCCGGGGCAGGATCTCCTGTCATCTCACCTTGCTCCTGCC
GAGAAAGTATCCATCATGGCTGATGCAATGCGGCGGCTGCATACGCTTGATCCGGCTACCTGCCCATTCG
ACCACCAAGCGAAACATCGCATCGAGCGAGCACGTACTCGGATGGAAGCCGGTCTTGTCGATCAGGATGA
TCTGGACGAAGAGCATCAGGGGCTCGCGCCAGCCGAACTGTTCGCCAGGCTCAAGGCGCGCATGCCCGAC
GGCGAGGATCTCGTCGTGACCCATGGCGATGCCTGCTTGCCGAATATCATGGTGGAAAATGGCCGCTTTT
CTGGATTCATCGACTGTGGCCGGCTGGGTGTGGCGGACCGCTATCAGGACATAGCGTTGGCTACCCGTGA
TATTGCTGAAGAGCTTGGCGGCGAATGGGCTGACCGCTTCCTCGTGCTTTACGGTATCGCCGCTCCCGAT
TCGCAGCGCATCGCCTTCTATCGCCTTCTTGACGAGTTCTTCTGAGCGGGACTCTGGGGTTCGAAATGAC
CGACCAAGCGACGCCCAACCTGCCATCACGATGGCCGCAATAAAATATCTTTATTTTCATTACATCTGTG
TGTTGGTTTTTTGTGTGAATCGATAGCGATAAGGATCCGCGTATGGTGCACTCTCAGTACAATCTGCTCT
GATGCCGCATAGTTAAGCCAGCCCCGACACCCGCCAACACCCGCTGACGCGCCCTGACGGGCTTGTCTGC
TCCCGGCATCCGCTTACAGACAAGCTGTGACCGTCTCCGGGAGCTGCATGTGTCAGAGGTTTTCACCGTC
ATCACCGAAACGCGCGAGACGAAAGGGCCTCGTGATACGCCTATTTTTATAGGTTAATGTCATGATAATA
ATGGTTTCTTAGACGTCAGGTGGCACTTTTCGGGGAAATGTGCGCGGAACCCCTATTTGTTTATTTTTCT
AAATACATTCAAATATGTATCCGCTCATGAGACAATAACCCTGATAAATGCTTCAATAATATTGAAAAAG
GAAGAGTATGAGTATTCAACATTTCCGTGTCGCCCTTATTCCCTTTTTTGCGGCATTTTGCCTTCCTGTT
TTTGCTCACCCAGAAACGCTGGTGAAAGTAAAAGATGCTGAAGATCAGTTGGGTGCACGAGTGGGTTACA
TCGAACTGGATCTCAACAGCGGTAAGATCCTTGAGAGTTTTCGCCCCGAAGAACGTTTTCCAATGATGAG
CACTTTTAAAGTTCTGCTATGTGGCGCGGTATTATCCCGTATTGACGCCGGGCAAGAGCAACTCGGTCGC
CGCATACACTATTCTCAGAATGACTTGGTTGAGTACTCACCAGTCACAGAAAAGCATCTTACGGATGGCA
TGACAGTAAGAGAATTATGCAGTGCTGCCATAACCATGAGTGATAACACTGCGGCCAACTTACTTCTGAC
AACGATCGGAGGACCGAAGGAGCTAACCGCTTTTTTGCACAACATGGGGGATCATGTAACTCGCCTTGAT
CGTTGGGAACCGGAGCTGAATGAAGCCATACCAAACGACGAGCGTGACACCACGATGCCTGTAGCAATGG
CAACAACGTTGCGCAAACTATTAACTGGCGAACTACTTACTCTAGCTTCCCGGCAACAATTAATAGACTG
GATGGAGGCGGATAAAGTTGCAGGACCACTTCTGCGCTCGGCCCTTCCGGCTGGCTGGTTTATTGCTGAT
AAATCTGGAGCCGGTGAGCGTGGGTCTCGCGGTATCATTGCAGCACTGGGGCCAGATGGTAAGCCCTCCC
GTATCGTAGTTATCTACACGACGGGGAGTCAGGCAACTATGGATGAACGAAATAGACAGATCGCTGAGAT
AGGTGCCTCACTGATTAAGCATTGGTAACTGTCAGACCAAGTTTACTCATATATACTTTAGATTGATTTA
AAACTTCATTTTTAATTTAAAAGGATCTAGGTGAAGATCCTTTTTGATAATCTCATGACCAAAATCCCTT
AACGTGAGTTTTCGTTCCACTGAGCGTCAGACCCCGTAGAAAAGATCAAAGGATCTTCTTGAGATCCTTT
TTTTCTGCGCGTAATCTGCTGCTTGCAAACAAAAAAACCACCGCTACCAGCGGTGGTTTGTTTGCCGGAT
CAAGAGCTACCAACTCTTTTTCCGAAGGTAACTGGCTTCAGCAGAGCGCAGATACCAAATACTGTTCTTC
TAGTGTAGCCGTAGTTAGGCCACCACTTCAAGAACTCTGTAGCACCGCCTACATACCTCGCTCTGCTAAT
CCTGTTACCAGTGGCTGCTGCCAGTGGCGATAAGTCGTGTCTTACCGGGTTGGACTCAAGACGATAGTTA
CCGGATAAGGCGCAGCGGTCGGGCTGAACGGGGGGTTCGTGCACACAGCCCAGCTTGGAGCGAACGACCT
ACACCGAACTGAGATACCTACAGCGTGAGCTATGAGAAAGCGCCACGCTTCCCGAAGGGAGAAAGGCGGA
CAGGTATCCGGTAAGCGGCAGGGTCGGAACAGGAGAGCGCACGAGGGAGCTTCCAGGGGGAAACGCCTGG
TATCTTTATAGTCCTGTCGGGTTTCGCCACCTCTGACTTGAGCGTCGATTTTTGTGATGCTCGTCAGGGG
GGCGGAGCCTATGGAAAAACGCCAGCAACGCGGCCTTTTTACGGTTCCTGGCCTTTTGCTGGCCTTTTGC
TCACATGGCTCGACAGATCT
